>Addgene plasmid #185775 | PGK-DTAG-NTERM-GFP | depositor full sequence | sequence record 360522 | Full Sequence
GCGCCCAATACGCAAACCGCCTCTCCCCGCGCGTTGGCCGATTCATTAATGCAGCTGGCACGACAGGTTT
CCCGACTGGAAAGCGGGCAGTGAGCGCAACGCAATTAATGTGAGTTAGCTCACTCATTAGGCACCCCAGG
CTTTACACTTTATGCTTCCGGCTCGTATGTTGTGTGGAATTGTGAGCGGATAACAATTTCACACAGGAAA
CAGCTATGACCATGATTACGCCAAGCGCGCAATTAACCCTCACTAAAGGGAACAAAAGCTGGAGCTGCAA
GCTTAATGTAGTCTTATGCAATACTCTTGTAGTCTTGCAACATGGTAACGATGAGTTAGCAACATGCCTT
ACAAGGAGAGAAAAAGCACCGTGCATGCCGATTGGTGGAAGTAAGGTGGTACGATCGTGCCTTATTAGGA
AGGCAACAGACGGGTCTGACATGGATTGGACGAACCACTGAATTGCCGCATTGCAGAGATATTGTATTTA
AGTGCCTAGCTCGATACATAAACGGGTCTCTCTGGTTAGACCAGATCTGAGCCTGGGAGCTCTCTGGCTA
ACTAGGGAACCCACTGCTTAAGCCTCAATAAAGCTTGCCTTGAGTGCTTCAAGTAGTGTGTGCCCGTCTG
TTGTGTGACTCTGGTAACTAGAGATCCCTCAGACCCTTTTAGTCAGTGTGGAAAATCTCTAGCAGTGGCG
CCCGAACAGGGACTTGAAAGCGAAAGGGAAACCAGAGGAGCTCTCTCGACGCAGGACTCGGCTTGCTGAA
GCGCGCACGGCAAGAGGCGAGGGGCGGCGACTGGTGAGTACGCCAAAAATTTTGACTAGCGGAGGCTAGA
AGGAGAGAGATGGGTGCGAGAGCGTCAGTATTAAGCGGGGGAGAATTAGATCGCGATGGGAAAAAATTCG
GTTAAGGCCAGGGGGAAAGAAAAAATATAAATTAAAACATATAGTATGGGCAAGCAGGGAGCTAGAACGA
TTCGCAGTTAATCCTGGCCTGTTAGAAACATCAGAAGGCTGTAGACAAATACTGGGACAGCTACAACCAT
CCCTTCAGACAGGATCAGAAGAACTTAGATCATTATATAATACAGTAGCAACCCTCTATTGTGTGCATCA
AAGGATAGAGATAAAAGACACCAAGGAAGCTTTAGACAAGATAGAGGAAGAGCAAAACAAAAGTAAGACC
ACCGCACAGCAAGCGGCCGCTGATCTTCAGACCTGGAGGAGGAGATATGAGGGACAATTGGAGAAGTGAA
TTATATAAATATAAAGTAGTAAAAATTGAACCATTAGGAGTAGCACCCACCAAGGCAAAGAGAAGAGTGG
TGCAGAGAGAAAAAAGAGCAGTGGGAATAGGAGCTTTGTTCCTTGGGTTCTTGGGAGCAGCAGGAAGCAC
TATGGGCGCAGCGTCAATGACGCTGACGGTACAGGCCAGACAATTATTGTCTGGTATAGTGCAGCAGCAG
AACAATTTGCTGAGGGCTATTGAGGCGCAACAGCATCTGTTGCAACTCACAGTCTGGGGCATCAAGCAGC
TCCAGGCAAGAATCCTGGCTGTGGAAAGATACCTAAAGGATCAACAGCTCCTGGGGATTTGGGGTTGCTC
TGGAAAACTCATTTGCACCACTGCTGTGCCTTGGAATGCTAGTTGGAGTAATAAATCTCTGGAACAGATT
TGGAATCACACGACCTGGATGGAGTGGGACAGAGAAATTAACAATTACACAAGCTTAATACACTCCTTAA
TTGAAGAATCGCAAAACCAGCAAGAAAAGAATGAACAAGAATTATTGGAATTAGATAAATGGGCAAGTTT
GTGGAATTGGTTTAACATAACAAATTGGCTGTGGTATATAAAATTATTCATAATGATAGTAGGAGGCTTG
GTAGGTTTAAGAATAGTTTTTGCTGTACTTTCTATAGTGAATAGAGTTAGGCAGGGATATTCACCATTAT
CGTTTCAGACCCACCTCCCAACCCCGAGGGGACCCTATTCCAGCACATATGTTGCGCCTTTTCCAAGGCA
GCCCTGGGTTTGCGCAGGGACGCGGCTGCTCTGGGCGTGGTTCCGGGAAACGCAGCGGCGCCGACCCTGG
GTCTCGCACATTCTTCACGTCCGTTCGCAGCGTCACCCGGATCTTCGCCGCTACCCTTGTGGGCCCCCCG
GCGACGCTTCCTGCTCCGCCCCTAAGTCGGGAAGGTTCCTTGCGGTTCGCGGCGTGCCGGACGTGACAAA
CGGAAGCCGCACGTCTCACTAGTACCCTCGCAGACGGACAGCGCCAGGGAGCAATGGCAGCGCGCCGACC
GCGATGGGCTGTGGCCAATAGCGGCTGCTCAGCAGGGCGCGCCGAGAGCAGCGGCCGGGAAGGGGCGGTG
CGGGAGGCGGGGTGTGGGGCGGTAGTGTGGGCCCTGTTCCTGCCCGCGCGGTGTTCCGCATTCTGCAAGC
CTCCGGAGCGCACGTCGGCAGTCGGCTCCCTCGTTGACCGAATCACCGACCTCTCTCCCCAGCAGACTGA
GTCGGCCGGTCGAATCAAGCTTATCGATACCGTCGACTCCGGAATAGCCACCATAGCCACCGCCACCATG
ACCGAGTACAAGCCAACTGTCCGCTTGGCAACCCGCGACGATGTGCCCAGGGCCGTCCGCACGCTGGCTG
CTGCCTTCGCCGACTACCCAGCCACCCGCCACACCGTGGACCCGGACCGCCACATCGAGCGCGTCACCGA
GCTGCAGGAGCTCTTCCTCACCCGAGTTGGCCTTGACATTGGCAAGGTCTGGGTGGCGGACGACGGTGCT
GCCGTGGCCGTCTGGACCACCCCCGAGTCGGTCGAGGCTGGCGCCGTGTTCGCCGAGATCGGGCCGCGCA
TGGCCGAGCTTTCGGGCTCCCGGTTGGCTGCCCAACAGCAGATGGAGGGGCTGTTGGCACCCCACCGCCC
CAAGGAGCCGGCCTGGTTCCTGGCCACAGTTGGTGTCTCTCCCGACCACCAGGGCAAGGGCCTGGGCAGC
GCCGTGGTGCTGCCTGGGGTCGAGGCTGCCGAGCGCGCTGGCGTCCCTGCCTTCCTGGAGACCTCTGCCC
CTCGCAACTTGCCCTTCTACGAGCGCCTGGGCTTCACCGTCACCGCGGACGTCGAGGTGCCCGAGGGGCC
GCGCACCTGGTGCATGACCCGCAAGCCTGGGGCAGGCTCCGGAGCCACCAACTTTTCCCTGCTGAAGCAG
GCTGGCGACGTCGAGGAGAACCCTGGCCCTGGATCCGTCAGTAAAGGGGAAGAATTGTTTACGGGTGTTG
TTCCGATACTTGTTGAATTGGATGGGGATGTGAATGGTCATAAATTTTCCGTTAGTGGTGAAGGGGAAGG
TGACGCTACTTATGGTAAATTGACATTGAAATTTATTTGTACTACAGGAAAACTTCCAGTCCCATGGCCG
ACTTTGGTAACGACTCTTACATATGGAGTCCAATGTTTTAGTAGGTATCCAGATCACATGAAACAACATG
ATTTCTTTAAATCAGCAATGCCTGAGGGATATGTTCAAGAACGAACAATATTCTTTAAAGATGATGGGAA
CTATAAGACAAGGGCAGAAGTCAAATTTGAAGGTGATACACTCGTTAATCGGATTGAACTGAAAGGGATA
GATTTTAAGGAAGATGGGAATATTCTTGGGCACAAACTTGAATATAATTATAATTCCCATAATGTATACA
TAATGGCTGACAAGCAGAAGAATGGAATTAAAGTCAATTTTAAAATAAGGCATAATATAGAAGATGGGAG
TGTCCAATTGGCTGATCATTACCAACAAAATACACCTATTGGGGATGGTCCTGTCCTCTTGCCTGATAAT
CATTATCTTTCTACACAATCTGCTCTCTCAAAGGACCCTAATGAAAAGCGCGACCATATGGTGTTGTTGG
AATTTGTCACTGCTGCAGGCATTACCCTGGGAATGGATGAACTCTATAAAGAATTCGCTGAAGCTGCTGC
AAAGGAAGCTGCAGCTAAGGAGGCTGCAGCTAAGGCTGGAGTGCAGGTGGAAACCATCTCCCCAGGAGAC
GGGCGCACCTTCCCCAAGCGCGGCCAGACCTGCGTGGTGCACTACACCGGGATGCTTGAAGATGGAAAGA
AAGTTGATTCCTCCCGGGACAGAAACAAGCCCTTTAAGTTTATGCTAGGCAAGCAGGAGGTGATCCGAGG
CTGGGAAGAAGGGGTTGCCCAGATGAGTGTGGGTCAGAGAGCCAAACTGACTATATCTCCAGATTATGCC
TATGGTGCCACTGGGCACCCAGGCATCATCCCACCACATGCCACTCTCGTCTTCGATGTGGAGCTTCTAA
AACTGGAAGGTAAGCCTATCCCTAACCCTCTCCTCGGTCTCGATTCTACGTAGGTACAAGTAAACTAAGC
TTGGCGTAACTAGATCTTGAGACAAATGGCAGTATTCATCCACAATTTTAAAAGAAAAGGGGGGATTGGG
GGGTACAGTGCAGGGGAAAGAATAGTAGACATAATAGCAACAGACATACAAACTAAAGAATTACAAAAAC
AAATTACAAAAATTCAAAATTTTCGGGTTTATTACAGGGACAGCAGAGATCCACTTTGGGCTCGAGCTTG
GTTCATTCTCAAGCCTACGCGTTAAGTCGACAATCAACCTCTGGATTACAAAATTTGTGAAAGATTGACT
GGTATTCTTAACTATGTTGCTCCTTTTACGCTATGTGGATACGCTGCTTTAATGCCTTTGTATCATGCTA
TTGCTTCCCGTATGGCTTTCATTTTCTCCTCCTTGTATAAATCCTGGTTGCTGTCTCTTTATGAGGAGTT
GTGGCCCGTTGTCAGGCAACGTGGCGTGGTGTGCACTGTGTTTGCTGACGCAACCCCCACTGGTTGGGGC
ATTGCCACCACCTGTCAGCTCCTTTCCGGGACTTTCGCTTTCCCCCTCCCTATTGCCACGGCGGAACTCA
TCGCCGCCTGCCTTGCCCGCTGCTGGACAGGGGCTCGGCTGTTGGGCACTGACAATTCCGTGGTGTTGTC
GGGGAAATCATCGTCCTTTCCTTGGCTGCTCGCCTGTGTTGCCACCTGGATTCTGCGCGGGACGTCCTTC
TGCTACGTCCCTTCGGCCCTCAATCCAGCGGACCTTCCTTCCCGCGGCCTGCTGCCGGCTCTGCGGCCTC
TTCCGCGTCTTCGCCTTCGCCCTCAGACGAGTCGGATCTCCCTTTGGGCCGCCTCCCCGCGTCGACTTTA
AGACCAATGACTTACAAGGCAGCTGTAGATCTTAGCCACTTTTTAAAAGAAAAGGGGGGACTGGAAGGGC
TAATTCACTCCCAACGAAGACAAGATCTGCTTTTTGCTTGTACTGGGTCTCTCTGGTTAGACCAGATCTG
AGCCTGGGAGCTCTCTGGCTAACTAGGGAACCCACTGCTTAAGCCTCAATAAAGCTTGCCTTGAGTGCTT
CAAGTAGTGTGTGCCCGTCTGTTGTGTGACTCTGGTAACTAGAGATCCCTCAGACCCTTTTAGTCAGTGT
GGAAAATCTCTAGCAGTACGTATAGTAGTTCATGTCATCTTATTATTCAGTATTTATAACTTGCAAAGAA
ATGAATATCAGAGAGTGAGAGGAACTTGTTTATTGCAGCTTATAATGGTTACAAATAAAGCAATAGCATC
ACAAATTTCACAAATAAAGCATTTTTTTCACTGCATTCTAGTTGTGGTTTGTCCAAACTCATCAATGTAT
CTTATCATGTCTGGCTCTAGCTATCCCGCCCCTAACTCCGCCCATCCCGCCCCTAACTCCGCCCAGTTCC
GCCCATTCTCCGCCCCATGGCTGACTAATTTTTTTTATTTATGCAGAGGCCGAGGCCGCCTCGGCCTCTG
AGCTATTCCAGAAGTAGTGAGGAGGCTTTTTTGGAGGCCTAGGGACGTACCCAATTCGCCCTATAGTGAG
TCGTATTACGCGCGCTCACTGGCCGTCGTTTTACAACGTCGTGACTGGGAAAACCCTGGCGTTACCCAAC
TTAATCGCCTTGCAGCACATCCCCCTTTCGCCAGCTGGCGTAATAGCGAAGAGGCCCGCACCGATCGCCC
TTCCCAACAGTTGCGCAGCCTGAATGGCGAATGGG
[124 nt withheld, positions 6126-6249]
C
[91 nt withheld, positions 6251-6341]
A
[49 nt withheld, positions 6343-6391]
CCTTTGACGTTGGAGTCCACGTTCTTT
[37 nt withheld, positions 6419-6455]
ACCCTATCTCGGTCTATTCTTTTGATTTATAAGGGATTTTGCCGATTTCGGCCTATTGGTTAAAAAATGA
GCTGATTTAACAAAAATTTAACGCGAATTTTAACAAAATATTAACGCTTACAATTTAGGTGGCACTTTTC
GGGGAAATGTGCGCGGAACCCCTATTTGTTTATTTTTCTAAATACATTCAAATATGTATCCGCTCATGAG
ACAATAACCCTGATAAATGCTTCAATAATATTGAAAAAGGAAGAGTATGAGTATTCAACATTTCCGTGTC
GCCCTTATTCCCTTTTTTGCGGCATTTTGCCTTCCTGTTTTTGCTCACCCAGAAACGCTGGTGAAAGTAA
AAGATGCTGAAGATCAGTTGGGTGCACGAGTGGGTTACATCGAACTGGATCTCAACAGCGGTAAGATCCT
TGAGAGTTTTCGCCCCGAAGAACGTTTTCCAATGATGAGCACTTTTAAAGTTCTGCTATGTGGCGCGGTA
TTATCCCGTATTGACGCCGGGCAAGAGCAACTCGGTCGCCGCATACACTATTCTCAGAATGACTTGGTTG
AGTACTCACCAGTCACAGAAAAGCATCTTACGGATGGCATGACAGTAAGAGAATTATGCAGTGCTGCCAT
AACCATGAGTGATAACACTGCGGCCAACTTACTTCTGACAACGATCGGAGGACCGAAGGAGCTAACCGCT
TTTTTGCACAACATGGGGGATCATGTAACTCGCCTTGATCGTTGGGAACCGGAGCTGAATGAAGCCATAC
CAAACGACGAGCGTGACACCACGATGCCTGTAGCAATGGCAACAACGTTGCGCAAACTATTAACTGGCGA
ACTACTTACTCTAGCTTCCCGGCAACAATTAATAGACTGGATGGAGGCGGATAAAGTTGCAGGACCACTT
CTGCGCTCGGCCCTTCCGGCTGGCTGGTTTATTGCTGATAAATCTGGAGCCGGTGAGCGTGGGTCTCGCG
GTATCATTGCAGCACTGGGGCCAGATGGTAAGCCCTCCCGTATCGTAGTTATCTACACGACGGGGAGTCA
GGCAACTATGGATGAACGAAATAGACAGATCGCTGAGATAGGTGCCTCACTGATTAAGCATTGGTAACTG
TCAGACCAAGTTTACTCATATATACTTTAGATTGATTTAAAACTTCATTTTTAATTTAAAAGGATCTAGG
TGAAGATCCTTTTTGATAATCTCATGACCAAAATCCCTTAACGTGAGTTTTCGTTCCACTGAGCGTCAGA
CCCCGTAGAAAAGATCAAAGGATCTTCTTGAGATCCTTTTTTTCTGCGCGTAATCTGCTGCTTGCAAACA
AAAAAACCACCGCTACCAGCGGTGGTTTGTTTGCCGGATCAAGAGCTACCAACTCTTTTTCCGAAGGTAA
CTGGCTTCAGCAGAGCGCAGATACCAAATACTGTTCTTCTAGTGTAGCCGTAGTTAGGCCACCACTTCAA
GAACTCTGTAGCACCGCCTACATACCTCGCTCTGCTAATCCTGTTACCAGTGGCTGCTGCCAGTGGCGAT
AAGTCGTGTCTTACCGGGTTGGACTCAAGACGATAGTTACCGGATAAGGCGCAGCGGTCGGGCTGAACGG
GGGGTTCGTGCACACAGCCCAGCTTGGAGCGAACGACCTACACCGAACTGAGATACCTACAGCGTGAGCT
ATGAGAAAGCGCCACGCTTCCCGAAGGGAGAAAGGCGGACAGGTATCCGGTAAGCGGCAGGGTCGGAACA
GGAGAGCGCACGAGGGAGCTTCCAGGGGGAAACGCCTGGTATCTTTATAGTCCTGTCGGGTTTCGCCACC
TCTGACTTGAGCGTCGATTTTTGTGATGCTCGTCAGGGGGGCGGAGCCTATGGAAAAACGCCAGCAACGC
GGCCTTTTTACGGTTCCTGGCCTTTTGCTGGCCTTTTGCTCACATGTTCTTTCCTGCGTTATCCCCTGAT
TCTGTGGATAACCGTATTACCGCCTTTGAGTGAGCTGATACCGCTCGCCGCAGCCGAACGACCGAGCGCA
GCGAGTCAGTGAGCGAGGAAGCGGAAGA
Features (pLannotate 1.2.2; 30 found; start..end, strand, type, name):
      1..93      +  CDS            lacI (fragment): lac repressor; lacI; The lac repressor binds to the lac operator to inhibit transcription in E. coli. This inhibition can be relieved by adding lactose or isopropyl-β-D-thiogalactopyranoside (IPTG).
    106..127     +  protein_bind   CAP binding site: CAP binding activates transcription in the presence of cAMP. E. coli catabolite activator protein
    142..172     +  promoter       lac promoter: promoter for the E. coli lac operon
    180..196     +  protein_bind   lac operator: The lac repressor binds to the lac operator to inhibit transcription in E. coli. This inhibition can be relieved by adding lactose or isopropyl-β-D-thiogalactopyranoside (IPTG). lac repressor encoded by lacI
    241..259     +  promoter       T3 promoter: promoter for bacteriophage T3 RNA polymerase
    287..513     +  promoter       RSV promoter: Rous sarcoma virus enhancer/promoter
    514..694     +  LTR            5' LTR (truncated): truncated 5' long terminal repeat (LTR) from HIV-1
    741..866     +  misc_feature   HIV-1 Ψ: packaging signal of human immunodeficiency virus type 1
    850..1213    +  CDS            HIV-1 gag (fragment): gag protein from human immunodeficiency virus 1; gag
   1359..1592    +  misc_feature   RRE: The Rev response element (RRE) of HIV-1 allows for Rev-dependent mRNA export from the nucleus to the cytoplasm.
   1969..1995    +  CDS            Rev (fragment): human immunodeficiency virus 1 (HIV-1) Rev protein; rev; enhances nuclear export of unspliced and incompletely spliced viral mRNAs
   2012..2512    +  promoter       hPGK promoter: human phosphoglycerate kinase 1 promoter
   2534..2557    +  misc_feature   MCS (fragment): pBluescript multiple cloning site
   2588..3184    +  CDS            pac: PUAC_STRAD - Protein predicted: Swiss-Prot protein existence level 4. Detoxification of puromycin. From Streptomyces alboniger.
   3257..3970    +  CDS            EGFP: EGFP is a basic (constitutively fluorescent) green fluorescent protein published in 1996, derived from Aequorea victoria. It is reported to be a rapidly-maturing weak dimer with moderate acid sensitivity.
   4028..4348    +  CDS            DmrB: F36V mutant of FK506-binding protein FKBP12 binds synthetic ligands that do not bind wild-type FKBP
   4349..4390    +  CDS            V5 tag: epitope tag from simian virus 5
   4456..4573    +  misc_feature   cPPT/CTS: central polypurine tract and central termination sequence of HIV-1
   4617..4636    +  intron         EF-1α intron A (fragment): truncated intron upstream of the start codon of human EF-1α
   4652..5240    +  misc_feature   WPRE: woodchuck hepatitis virus posttranscriptional regulatory element
   5291..5310    +  misc_feature   cPPT/CTS (fragment): central polypurine tract and central termination sequence of HIV-1
   5312..5545    +  LTR            3' LTR (ΔU3): self-inactivating 3' long terminal repeat (LTR) from HIV-1
   5623..5744    +  polyA_signal   SV40 poly(A) signal: SV40 polyadenylation signal
   5784..5919    +  rep_origin     SV40 ori: SV40 origin of replication
   5940..5958    -  promoter       T7 promoter: promoter for bacteriophage T7 RNA polymerase
   5966..6121    +  CDS            lacZα (fragment): LacZα fragment of β-galactosidase; lacZ fragment
   6126..6554    +  rep_origin     f1 ori (sequence partly withheld): f1 bacteriophage origin of replication; arrow indicates direction of (+) strand synthesis
   6607..6711    +  promoter       AmpR promoter: bla
   6712..7572    +  CDS            AmpR: β-lactamase; bla; confers resistance to ampicillin, carbenicillin, and related antibiotics
   7743..8331    +  rep_origin     ori: high-copy-number ColE1/pMB1/pBR322/pUC origin of replication
