>Addgene plasmid #185775 | PGK-DTAG-NTERM-GFP | addgene full sequence | sequence record 372476 | Addgene NGS Result
GCGCCCAATACGCAAACCGCCTCTCCCCGCGCGTTGGCCGATTCATTAATGCAGCTGGCACGACAGGTTT
CCCGACTGGAAAGCGGGCAGTGAGCGCAACGCAATTAATGTGAGTTAGCTCACTCATTAGGCACCCCAGG
CTTTACACTTTATGCTTCCGGCTCGTATGTTGTGTGGAATTGTGAGCGGATAACAATTTCACACAGGAAA
CAGCTATGACCATGATTACGCCAAGCGCGCAATTAACCCTCACTAAAGGGAACAAAAGCTGGAGCTGCAA
GCTTAATGTAGTCTTATGCAATACTCTTGTAGTCTTGCAACATGGTAACGATGAGTTAGCAACATGCCTT
ACAAGGAGAGAAAAAGCACCGTGCATGCCGATTGGTGGAAGTAAGGTGGTACGATCGTGCCTTATTAGGA
AGGCAACAGACGGGTCTGACATGGATTGGACGAACCACTGAATTGCCGCATTGCAGAGATATTGTATTTA
AGTGCCTAGCTCGATACATAAACGGGTCTCTCTGGTTAGACCAGATCTGAGCCTGGGAGCTCTCTGGCTA
ACTAGGGAACCCACTGCTTAAGCCTCAATAAAGCTTGCCTTGAGTGCTTCAAGTAGTGTGTGCCCGTCTG
TTGTGTGACTCTGGTAACTAGAGATCCCTCAGACCCTTTTAGTCAGTGTGGAAAATCTCTAGCAGTGGCG
CCCGAACAGGGACTTGAAAGCGAAAGGGAAACCAGAGGAGCTCTCTCGACGCAGGACTCGGCTTGCTGAA
GCGCGCACGGCAAGAGGCGAGGGGCGGCGACTGGTGAGTACGCCAAAAATTTTGACTAGCGGAGGCTAGA
AGGAGAGAGATGGGTGCGAGAGCGTCAGTATTAAGCGGGGGAGAATTAGATCGCGATGGGAAAAAATTCG
GTTAAGGCCAGGGGGAAAGAAAAAATATAAATTAAAACATATAGTATGGGCAAGCAGGGAGCTAGAACGA
TTCGCAGTTAATCCTGGCCTGTTAGAAACATCAGAAGGCTGTAGACAAATACTGGGACAGCTACAACCAT
CCCTTCAGACAGGATCAGAAGAACTTAGATCATTATATAATACAGTAGCAACCCTCTATTGTGTGCATCA
AAGGATAGAGATAAAAGACACCAAGGAAGCTTTAGACAAGATAGAGGAAGAGCAAAACAAAAGTAAGACC
ACCGCACAGCAAGCGGCCGCTGATCTTCAGACCTGGAGGAGGAGATATGAGGGACAATTGGAGAAGTGAA
TTATATAAATATAAAGTAGTAAAAATTGAACCATTAGGAGTAGCACCCACCAAGGCAAAGAGAAGAGTGG
TGCAGAGAGAAAAAAGAGCAGTGGGAATAGGAGCTTTGTTCCTTGGGTTCTTGGGAGCAGCAGGAAGCAC
TATGGGCGCAGCGTCAATGACGCTGACGGTACAGGCCAGACAATTATTGTCTGGTATAGTGCAGCAGCAG
AACAATTTGCTGAGGGCTATTGAGGCGCAACAGCATCTGTTGCAACTCACAGTCTGGGGCATCAAGCAGC
TCCAGGCAAGAATCCTGGCTGTGGAAAGATACCTAAAGGATCAACAGCTCCTGGGGATTTGGGGTTGCTC
TGGAAAACTCATTTGCACCACTGCTGTGCCTTGGAATGCTAGTTGGAGTAATAAATCTCTGGAACAGATT
TGGAATCACACGACCTGGATGGAGTGGGACAGAGAAATTAACAATTACACAAGCTTAATACACTCCTTAA
TTGAAGAATCGCAAAACCAGCAAGAAAAGAATGAACAAGAATTATTGGAATTAGATAAATGGGCAAGTTT
GTGGAATTGGTTTAACATAACAAATTGGCTGTGGTATATAAAATTATTCATAATGATAGTAGGAGGCTTG
GTAGGTTTAAGAATAGTTTTTGCTGTACTTTCTATAGTGAATAGAGTTAGGCAGGGATATTCACCATTAT
CGTTTCAGACCCACCTCCCAACCCCGAGGGGACCCTATTCCAGCACATATGTTGCGCCTTTTCCAAGGCA
GCCCTGGGTTTGCGCAGGGACGCGGCTGCTCTGGGCGTGGTTCCGGGAAACGCAGCGGCGCCGACCCTGG
GTCTCGCACATTCTTCACGTCCGTTCGCAGCGTCACCCGGATCTTCGCCGCTACCCTTGTGGGCCCCCCG
GCGACGCTTCCTGCTCCGCCCCTAAGTCGGGAAGGTTCCTTGCGGTTCGCGGCGTGCCGGACGTGACAAA
CGGAAGCCGCACGTCTCACTAGTACCCTCGCAGACGGACAGCGCCAGGGAGCAATGGCAGCGCGCCGACC
GCGATGGGCTGTGGCCAATAGCGGCTGCTCAGCAGGGCGCGCCGAGAGCAGCGGCCGGGAAGGGGCGGTG
CGGGAGGCGGGGTGTGGGGCGGTAGTGTGGGCCCTGTTCCTGCCCGCGCGGTGTTCCGCATTCTGCAAGC
CTCCGGAGCGCACGTCGGCAGTCGGCTCCCTCGTTGACCGAATCACCGACCTCTCTCCCCAGCAGACTGA
GTCGGCCGGTCGAATCAAGCTTATCGATACCGTCGACTCCGGAATAGCCACCATAGCCACCGCCACCATG
ACCGAGTACAAGCCAACTGTCCGCTTGGCAACCCGCGACGATGTGCCCAGGGCCGTCCGCACGCTGGCTG
CTGCCTTCGCCGACTACCCAGCCACCCGCCACACCGTGGACCCGGACCGCCACATCGAGCGCGTCACCGA
GCTGCAGGAGCTCTTCCTCACCCGAGTTGGCCTTGACATTGGCAAGGTCTGGGTGGCGGACGACGGTGCT
GCCGTGGCCGTCTGGACCACCCCCGAGTCGGTCGAGGCTGGCGCCGTGTTCGCCGAGATCGGGCCGCGCA
TGGCCGAGCTTTCGGGCTCCCGGTTGGCTGCCCAACAGCAGATGGAGGGGCTGTTGGCACCCCACCGCCC
CAAGGAGCCGGCCTGGTTCCTGGCCACAGTTGGTGTCTCTCCCGACCACCAGGGCAAGGGCCTGGGCAGC
GCCGTGGTGCTGCCTGGGGTCGAGGCTGCCGAGCGCGCTGGCGTCCCTGCCTTCCTGGAGACCTCTGCCC
CTCGCAACTTGCCCTTCTACGAGCGCCTGGGCTTCACCGTCACCGCGGACGTCGAGGTGCCCGAGGGGCC
GCGCACCTGGTGCATGACCCGCAAGCCTGGGGCAGGCTCCGGAGCCACCAACTTTTCCCTGCTGAAGCAG
GCTGGCGACGTCGAGGAGAACCCTGGCCCTGGTAAGCCTATCCCTAACCCTCTCCTCGGTCTCGATTCTA
CGGGAGTGCAGGTGGAAACCATCTCCCCAGGAGACGGGCGCACCTTCCCCAAGCGCGGCCAGACCTGCGT
GGTGCACTACACCGGGATGCTTGAAGATGGAAAGAAAGTTGATTCCTCCCGGGACAGAAACAAGCCCTTT
AAGTTTATGCTAGGCAAGCAGGAGGTGATCCGAGGCTGGGAAGAAGGGGTTGCCCAGATGAGTGTGGGTC
AGAGAGCCAAACTGACTATATCTCCAGATTATGCCTATGGTGCCACTGGGCACCCAGGCATCATCCCACC
ACATGCCACTCTCGTCTTCGATGTGGAGCTTCTAAAACTGGAAACGCGTGCTGAAGCTGCTGCAAAGGAA
GCTGCAGCTAAGGAGGCTGCAGCTAAGGCTGGATCCGTCAGTAAAGGGGAAGAATTGTTTACGGGTGTTG
TTCCGATACTTGTTGAATTGGATGGGGATGTGAATGGTCATAAATTTTCCGTTAGTGGTGAAGGGGAAGG
TGACGCTACTTATGGTAAATTGACATTGAAATTTATTTGTACTACAGGAAAACTTCCAGTCCCATGGCCG
ACTTTGGTAACGACTCTTACATATGGAGTCCAATGTTTTAGTAGGTATCCAGATCACATGAAACAACATG
ATTTCTTTAAATCAGCAATGCCTGAGGGATATGTTCAAGAACGAACAATATTCTTTAAAGATGATGGGAA
CTATAAGACAAGGGCAGAAGTCAAATTTGAAGGTGATACACTCGTTAATCGGATTGAACTGAAAGGGATA
GATTTTAAGGAAGATGGGAATATTCTTGGGCACAAACTTGAATATAATTATAATTCCCATAATGTATACA
TAATGGCTGACAAGCAGAAGAATGGAATTAAAGTCAATTTTAAAATAAGGCATAATATAGAAGATGGGAG
TGTCCAATTGGCTGATCATTACCAACAAAATACACCTATTGGGGATGGTCCTGTCCTCTTGCCTGATAAT
CATTATCTTTCTACACAATCTGCTCTCTCAAAGGACCCTAATGAAAAGCGCGACCATATGGTGTTGTTGG
AATTTGTCACTGCTGCAGGCATTACCCTGGGAATGGATGAACTCTATAAATGAGAATTCTAGGGAGTACA
AGTAAACTAGTAAGCTTGGCGTAACTAGATCTTGAGACAAATGGCAGTATTCATCCACAATTTTAAAAGA
AAAGGGGGGATTGGGGGGTACAGTGCAGGGGAAAGAATAGTAGACATAATAGCAACAGACATACAAACTA
AAGAATTACAAAAACAAATTACAAAAATTCAAAATTTTCGGGTTTATTACAGGGACAGCAGAGATCCACT
TTGGGCTCGAGCTTGGTTCATTCTCAAGCCTACGCGTTAAGTCGACAATCAACCTCTGGATTACAAAATT
TGTGAAAGATTGACTGGTATTCTTAACTATGTTGCTCCTTTTACGCTATGTGGATACGCTGCTTTAATGC
CTTTGTATCATGCTATTGCTTCCCGTATGGCTTTCATTTTCTCCTCCTTGTATAAATCCTGGTTGCTGTC
TCTTTATGAGGAGTTGTGGCCCGTTGTCAGGCAACGTGGCGTGGTGTGCACTGTGTTTGCTGACGCAACC
CCCACTGGTTGGGGCATTGCCACCACCTGTCAGCTCCTTTCCGGGACTTTCGCTTTCCCCCTCCCTATTG
CCACGGCGGAACTCATCGCCGCCTGCCTTGCCCGCTGCTGGACAGGGGCTCGGCTGTTGGGCACTGACAA
TTCCGTGGTGTTGTCGGGGAAATCATCGTCCTTTCCTTGGCTGCTCGCCTGTGTTGCCACCTGGATTCTG
CGCGGGACGTCCTTCTGCTACGTCCCTTCGGCCCTCAATCCAGCGGACCTTCCTTCCCGCGGCCTGCTGC
CGGCTCTGCGGCCTCTTCCGCGTCTTCGCCTTCGCCCTCAGACGAGTCGGATCTCCCTTTGGGCCGCCTC
CCCGCGTCGACTTTAAGACCAATGACTTACAAGGCAGCTGTAGATCTTAGCCACTTTTTAAAAGAAAAGG
GGGGACTGGAAGGGCTAATTCACTCCCAACGAAGACAAGATCTGCTTTTTGCTTGTACTGGGTCTCTCTG
GTTAGACCAGATCTGAGCCTGGGAGCTCTCTGGCTAACTAGGGAACCCACTGCTTAAGCCTCAATAAAGC
TTGCCTTGAGTGCTTCAAGTAGTGTGTGCCCGTCTGTTGTGTGACTCTGGTAACTAGAGATCCCTCAGAC
CCTTTTAGTCAGTGTGGAAAATCTCTAGCAGTACGTATAGTAGTTCATGTCATCTTATTATTCAGTATTT
ATAACTTGCAAAGAAATGAATATCAGAGAGTGAGAGGAACTTGTTTATTGCAGCTTATAATGGTTACAAA
TAAAGCAATAGCATCACAAATTTCACAAATAAAGCATTTTTTTCACTGCATTCTAGTTGTGGTTTGTCCA
AACTCATCAATGTATCTTATCATGTCTGGCTCTAGCTATCCCGCCCCTAACTCCGCCCATCCCGCCCCTA
ACTCCGCCCAGTTCCGCCCATTCTCCGCCCCATGGCTGACTAATTTTTTTTATTTATGCAGAGGCCGAGG
CCGCCTCGGCCTCTGAGCTATTCCAGAAGTAGTGAGGAGGCTTTTTTGGAGGCCTAGGGACGTACCCAAT
TCGCCCTATAGTGAGTCGTATTACGCGCGCTCACTGGCCGTCGTTTTACAACGTCGTGACTGGGAAAACC
CTGGCGTTACCCAACTTAATCGCCTTGCAGCACATCCCCCTTTCGCCAGCTGGCGTAATAGCGAAGAGGC
CCGCACCGATCGCCCTTCCCAACAGTTGCGCAGCCTGAATGGCGAATGGG
[124 nt withheld, positions 6141-6264]
C
[91 nt withheld, positions 6266-6356]
A
[49 nt withheld, positions 6358-6406]
CCTTTGACGTTGGAGTCCACGTTCTTT
[37 nt withheld, positions 6434-6470]
ACCCTATCTCGGTCTATTCTTTTGATTTATAAGGGATTTTGCCGATTTCGGCCTATTGGTTAAAAAATGA
GCTGATTTAACAAAAATTTAACGCGAATTTTAACAAAATATTAACGCTTACAATTTAGGTGGCACTTTTC
GGGGAAATGTGCGCGGAACCCCTATTTGTTTATTTTTCTAAATACATTCAAATATGTATCCGCTCATGAG
ACAATAACCCTGATAAATGCTTCAATAATATTGAAAAAGGAAGAGTATGAGTATTCAACATTTCCGTGTC
GCCCTTATTCCCTTTTTTGCGGCATTTTGCCTTCCTGTTTTTGCTCACCCAGAAACGCTGGTGAAAGTAA
AAGATGCTGAAGATCAGTTGGGTGCACGAGTGGGTTACATCGAACTGGATCTCAACAGCGGTAAGATCCT
TGAGAGTTTTCGCCCCGAAGAACGTTTTCCAATGATGAGCACTTTTAAAGTTCTGCTATGTGGCGCGGTA
TTATCCCGTATTGACGCCGGGCAAGAGCAACTCGGTCGCCGCATACACTATTCTCAGAATGACTTGGTTG
AGTACTCACCAGTCACAGAAAAGCATCTTACGGATGGCATGACAGTAAGAGAATTATGCAGTGCTGCCAT
AACCATGAGTGATAACACTGCGGCCAACTTACTTCTGACAACGATCGGAGGACCGAAGGAGCTAACCGCT
TTTTTGCACAACATGGGGGATCATGTAACTCGCCTTGATCGTTGGGAACCGGAGCTGAATGAAGCCATAC
CAAACGACGAGCGTGACACCACGATGCCTGTAGCAATGGCAACAACGTTGCGCAAACTATTAACTGGCGA
ACTACTTACTCTAGCTTCCCGGCAACAATTAATAGACTGGATGGAGGCGGATAAAGTTGCAGGACCACTT
CTGCGCTCGGCCCTTCCGGCTGGCTGGTTTATTGCTGATAAATCTGGAGCCGGTGAGCGTGGGTCTCGCG
GTATCATTGCAGCACTGGGGCCAGATGGTAAGCCCTCCCGTATCGTAGTTATCTACACGACGGGGAGTCA
GGCAACTATGGATGAACGAAATAGACAGATCGCTGAGATAGGTGCCTCACTGATTAAGCATTGGTAACTG
TCAGACCAAGTTTACTCATATATACTTTAGATTGATTTAAAACTTCATTTTTAATTTAAAAGGATCTAGG
TGAAGATCCTTTTTGATAATCTCATGACCAAAATCCCTTAACGTGAGTTTTCGTTCCACTGAGCGTCAGA
CCCCGTAGAAAAGATCAAAGGATCTTCTTGAGATCCTTTTTTTCTGCGCGTAATCTGCTGCTTGCAAACA
AAAAAACCACCGCTACCAGCGGTGGTTTGTTTGCCGGATCAAGAGCTACCAACTCTTTTTCCGAAGGTAA
CTGGCTTCAGCAGAGCGCAGATACCAAATACTGTTCTTCTAGTGTAGCCGTAGTTAGGCCACCACTTCAA
GAACTCTGTAGCACCGCCTACATACCTCGCTCTGCTAATCCTGTTACCAGTGGCTGCTGCCAGTGGCGAT
AAGTCGTGTCTTACCGGGTTGGACTCAAGACGATAGTTACCGGATAAGGCGCAGCGGTCGGGCTGAACGG
GGGGTTCGTGCACACAGCCCAGCTTGGAGCGAACGACCTACACCGAACTGAGATACCTACAGCGTGAGCT
ATGAGAAAGCGCCACGCTTCCCGAAGGGAGAAAGGCGGACAGGTATCCGGTAAGCGGCAGGGTCGGAACA
GGAGAGCGCACGAGGGAGCTTCCAGGGGGAAACGCCTGGTATCTTTATAGTCCTGTCGGGTTTCGCCACC
TCTGACTTGAGCGTCGATTTTTGTGATGCTCGTCAGGGGGGCGGAGCCTATGGAAAAACGCCAGCAACGC
GGCCTTTTTACGGTTCCTGGCCTTTTGCTGGCCTTTTGCTCACATGTTCTTTCCTGCGTTATCCCCTGAT
TCTGTGGATAACCGTATTACCGCCTTTGAGTGAGCTGATACCGCTCGCCGCAGCCGAACGACCGAGCGCA
GCGAGTCAGTGAGCGAGGAAGCGGAAGA
Features (pLannotate 1.2.2; 30 found; start..end, strand, type, name):
      1..93      +  CDS            lacI (fragment): lac repressor; lacI; The lac repressor binds to the lac operator to inhibit transcription in E. coli. This inhibition can be relieved by adding lactose or isopropyl-β-D-thiogalactopyranoside (IPTG).
    106..127     +  protein_bind   CAP binding site: CAP binding activates transcription in the presence of cAMP. E. coli catabolite activator protein
    142..172     +  promoter       lac promoter: promoter for the E. coli lac operon
    180..196     +  protein_bind   lac operator: The lac repressor binds to the lac operator to inhibit transcription in E. coli. This inhibition can be relieved by adding lactose or isopropyl-β-D-thiogalactopyranoside (IPTG). lac repressor encoded by lacI
    241..259     +  promoter       T3 promoter: promoter for bacteriophage T3 RNA polymerase
    287..513     +  promoter       RSV promoter: Rous sarcoma virus enhancer/promoter
    514..694     +  LTR            5' LTR (truncated): truncated 5' long terminal repeat (LTR) from HIV-1
    741..866     +  misc_feature   HIV-1 Ψ: packaging signal of human immunodeficiency virus type 1
    850..1213    +  CDS            HIV-1 gag (fragment): gag protein from human immunodeficiency virus 1; gag
   1359..1592    +  misc_feature   RRE: The Rev response element (RRE) of HIV-1 allows for Rev-dependent mRNA export from the nucleus to the cytoplasm.
   1969..1995    +  CDS            Rev (fragment): human immunodeficiency virus 1 (HIV-1) Rev protein; rev; enhances nuclear export of unspliced and incompletely spliced viral mRNAs
   2012..2512    +  promoter       hPGK promoter: human phosphoglycerate kinase 1 promoter
   2534..2557    +  misc_feature   MCS (fragment): pBluescript multiple cloning site
   2588..3184    +  CDS            pac: PUAC_STRAD - Protein predicted: Swiss-Prot protein existence level 4. Detoxification of puromycin. From Streptomyces alboniger.
   3251..3292    +  CDS            V5 tag: epitope tag from simian virus 5
   3293..3613    +  CDS            DmrB: F36V mutant of FK506-binding protein FKBP12 binds synthetic ligands that do not bind wild-type FKBP
   3677..4390    +  CDS            EGFP: EGFP is a basic (constitutively fluorescent) green fluorescent protein published in 1996, derived from Aequorea victoria. It is reported to be a rapidly-maturing weak dimer with moderate acid sensitivity.
   4471..4588    +  misc_feature   cPPT/CTS: central polypurine tract and central termination sequence of HIV-1
   4632..4651    +  intron         EF-1α intron A (fragment): truncated intron upstream of the start codon of human EF-1α
   4667..5255    +  misc_feature   WPRE: woodchuck hepatitis virus posttranscriptional regulatory element
   5306..5325    +  misc_feature   cPPT/CTS (fragment): central polypurine tract and central termination sequence of HIV-1
   5327..5560    +  LTR            3' LTR (ΔU3): self-inactivating 3' long terminal repeat (LTR) from HIV-1
   5638..5759    +  polyA_signal   SV40 poly(A) signal: SV40 polyadenylation signal
   5799..5934    +  rep_origin     SV40 ori: SV40 origin of replication
   5955..5973    -  promoter       T7 promoter: promoter for bacteriophage T7 RNA polymerase
   5981..6136    +  CDS            lacZα (fragment): LacZα fragment of β-galactosidase; lacZ fragment
   6141..6569    +  rep_origin     f1 ori (sequence partly withheld): f1 bacteriophage origin of replication; arrow indicates direction of (+) strand synthesis
   6622..6726    +  promoter       AmpR promoter: bla
   6727..7587    +  CDS            AmpR: β-lactamase; bla; confers resistance to ampicillin, carbenicillin, and related antibiotics
   7758..8346    +  rep_origin     ori: high-copy-number ColE1/pMB1/pBR322/pUC origin of replication
