[The description below was written by a language model from this plasmid's Addgene catalogue record and pLannotate feature annotations shown in this document.]
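Description:
PGK-DTAG-NTERM-GFP is a third-generation-style, self-inactivating HIV-1 lentiviral transfer plasmid for expressing a degron-tagged GFP in mammalian cells. It is propagated in E. coli through a high-copy ColE1/pUC origin with ampicillin resistance (AmpR), and the backbone also carries an f1 ori, an SV40 ori and SV40 poly(A) signal, and lac/T3/T7 remnants. The viral portion consists of an RSV promoter-driven truncated 5' LTR, the Ψ packaging signal with a gag fragment, the RRE for Rev-dependent export, a cPPT/CTS, a WPRE to boost transcript expression, and a ΔU3 3' LTR that inactivates LTR promoter activity after integration.

The only internal promoter annotated is human PGK, which lies upstream of the puromycin N-acetyltransferase gene (pac) followed by the fusion cassette. The short unannotated gap between pac and the next coding feature suggests a single transcript with a linking element, but the record does not state what joins them. In the repository's sequencing result, the cassette reads V5 epitope tag, FKBP12 F36V (the dTAG degron, annotated DmrB), then EGFP, matching the catalogue description of an N-terminal tag. The depositor-supplied sequence instead places EGFP first, with FKBP12 F36V and V5 at its C-terminus, and is slightly shorter, so the two records disagree on orientation. FKBP12 F36V binds synthetic ligands that do not bind wild-type FKBP, which in the dTAG approach allows ligand-induced degradation of the fused protein.

BamHI and EcoRI sites flanking GFP are retained, so another gene of interest can be swapped in. With GFP in place, the construct serves as a fluorescent reporter of degron performance in puromycin-selected transduced cells, in keeping with its origin in a comparison of conditional degron technologies.
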