Addgene plasmid #185775: PGK-DTAG-NTERM-GFP
Purpose: Degron-GFP fusion plasmid with restriction sites BamH1 and EcoR1 around GFP for subcloning
Depositing lab: Alessandra Ianari & William Sellers. Depositing organization: Broad Institute. Publication: Systematic profiling of conditional degron tag technologies for target validation studies. Bondeson DP, Mullin-Bernstein Z, Oliver S, Skipper TA, Atack TC, Bick N, Ching M, Guirguis AA, Kwon J, Langan C, Millson D, Paolella BR, Tran K, Wie SJ, Vazquez F, Tothova Z, Golub TR, Sellers WR, Ianari A. Nat Commun. 2022 Sep 20;13(1):5495. doi: 10.1038/s41467-022-33246-4. PubMed 36127368.
Backbone
  Vector backbone: PGK-DTAG-NTERM
  Vector type: Lentiviral
  Selectable markers: Puromycin
Growth in bacteria
  Bacterial resistance: Ampicillin, 100 μg/mL
  Growth temperature: 30°C
  Growth strain: NEB Stable
  Copy number: High Copy
Gene/Insert
  Gene/Insert name: GFP
  Species: Other
  Insert size (bp): 730
  Mutation: none
  Promoter: PGK
  Tag / fusion protein: V5, dTAG (N terminal on insert)
  Cloning method: Restriction Enzyme; 5′ cloning site BamH1 (not destroyed); 3′ cloning site EcoR1 (not destroyed)
  Sequencing primers: 5′ N/A
Terms and licenses: Academic/Nonprofit Terms; Industry Terms: Not Available to Industry
How to cite: PGK-DTAG-NTERM-GFP was a gift from Alessandra Ianari & William Sellers (Addgene plasmid # 185775 ; http://n2t.net/addgene:185775 ; RRID:Addgene_185775)
